Addgene plasmid #200960: Mito-TurboID
Purpose: Transiently expresses mitochondria localized TurboID with V5 tags
Depositing lab: Keriann Backus. Depositing organization: University of California, Los Angeles (UCLA). Publication: Proximity-labeling chemoproteomics defines the subcellular cysteinome and inflammation-responsive mitochondrial redoxome. Yan T, Julio AR, Villanueva M, Jones AE, Ball AB, Boatner LM, Turmon AC, Nguyen KB, Yen SL, Desai HS, Divakaruni AS, Backus KM. Cell Chem Biol. 2023 Jul 20;30(7):811-827.e7. doi: 10.1016/j.chembiol.2023.06.008. Epub 2023 Jul 6. PubMed 37419112.
Backbone
  Vector backbone: pcDNA3
  Backbone size w/o insert (bp): 5000
  Total vector size (bp): 6500
  Vector type: Mammalian Expression
Growth in bacteria
  Bacterial resistance: Ampicillin, 100 μg/mL
  Growth temperature: 37°C
  Growth strain: DH5alpha
  Copy number: Unknown
Gene/Insert
  Gene/Insert name: mito-TurboID
  Species: H. sapiens (human)
  Insert size (bp): 1158
  Promoter: CMV
  Tag / fusion protein: V5 (C terminal on insert)
  Cloning method: Restriction Enzyme; 5′ cloning site HindIII (unknown if destroyed); 3′ cloning site BamHI (unknown if destroyed)
  Sequencing primers: 5′ agacccaagcttgggccgccaccatgctggccacccgc; 3′ gctgggcctggacagcacctaatgaggatcc
Terms and licenses: Academic/Nonprofit Terms; Industry Terms: Not Available to Industry
Depositor comments: “Please visit https://www.biorxiv.org/content/10.1101/2023.01.22.525042v2 for bioRxiv preprint.
How to cite: Mito-TurboID was a gift from Keriann Backus (Addgene plasmid # 200960 ; http://n2t.net/addgene:200960 ; RRID:Addgene_200960)
