[The description below was written by a language model from this plasmid's Addgene catalogue record and pLannotate feature annotations shown in this document.]
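Description:
Mito-TurboID is a pcDNA3-based mammalian expression plasmid of about 6.5 kb designed for transient expression of a mitochondria-targeted TurboID biotin ligase. It is propagated in E. coli through a high-copy ColE1/pUC-type origin and selected with ampicillin via the β-lactamase gene. An f1 origin is also present. The backbone carries an SV40 early promoter driving the neomycin phosphotransferase gene with an SV40 polyadenylation signal, which would permit G418 selection in mammalian cells, although the stated purpose is transient expression.

The expression cassette is driven by the CMV immediate early enhancer and promoter and terminated by the bovine growth hormone poly(A) signal. T7 and SP6 promoters flank the insert, as is standard for pcDNA3. The open reading frame begins with a short N-terminal fragment of human COX4I1 (cytochrome c oxidase subunit 4), which presumably acts as the mitochondrial targeting sequence. This is followed by TurboID, an engineered variant of the E. coli biotin ligase with improved catalytic efficiency for rapid proximity biotinylation. The catalogue entry lists a C-terminal V5 epitope tag for detection, but the automated feature table does not annotate it. The insert was cloned between HindIII and BamHI sites. Small annotated fragments such as the HIV-1 LTR, ble, lacI and bom hits are probably backbone remnants or annotation artefacts rather than functional elements.

The construct is used to biotinylate proteins near the mitochondrially localized enzyme in living cells so they can be captured with streptavidin. The associated study combined this proximity labeling with chemoproteomics to map subcellular cysteine populations and mitochondrial redox changes during inflammation.
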