Features (pLannotate 1.2.2; 22 found; start..end, strand, type, name):
    115..494     +  enhancer       CMV enhancer: human cytomegalovirus immediate early enhancer
    495..698     +  promoter       CMV promoter: human cytomegalovirus (CMV) immediate early promoter
    694..727     +  LTR            5' LTR (truncated) (fragment): truncated 5' long terminal repeat (LTR) from HIV-1
    743..761     +  promoter       T7 promoter: promoter for bacteriophage T7 RNA polymerase
    786..863     +  CDS            COX4I1 (fragment): COX41_HUMAN - Also known as COX4. Experimental evidence at protein level: Swiss-Prot protein existence level 1. Component of the cytochrome c oxidase, the last enzyme in the mitochondrial electron transport chain which drives oxidative phosphorylation. The respiratory chain contains 3 multisubunit complexes succinate dehydrogenase (complex II, CII), ubiquinol- cytochrome c oxidoreductase (cytochrome b-c1 complex, complex III, CIII) and cytochrome c oxidase (complex IV, CIV), that cooperate to transfer electrons derived from NADH and succinate to molecular oxygen, creating an electrochemical gr
    936..1892    +  CDS            TurboID: mutant of the E. coli biotin ligase BioID engineered for improved catalytic efficiency (Branon et al., 2018)
   1988..2006    -  promoter       SP6 promoter: promoter for bacteriophage SP6 RNA polymerase
   2032..2256    +  polyA_signal   bGH poly(A) signal: bovine growth hormone polyadenylation signal
   2260..2281    +  promoter       SV40 promoter (fragment): SV40 enhancer and early promoter
   2302..2730    +  rep_origin     f1 ori (sequence partly withheld): f1 bacteriophage origin of replication; arrow indicates direction of (+) strand synthesis
   2744..3073    +  promoter       SV40 promoter: SV40 enhancer and early promoter
   3140..3931    +  CDS            neo: KKA2_KLEPN - Also known as kan, nptII. Experimental evidence at protein level: Swiss-Prot protein existence level 1. Resistance to kanamycin, neomycin, paromomycin, ribostamycin, butirosin and gentamicin B. From Klebsiella pneumoniae.
   3955..4113    +  CDS            ble (fragment): BLE_KLEPN - Experimental evidence at protein level: Swiss-Prot protein existence level 1. Binding protein with a strong affinity to the bleomycin family of antibiotics. Binds to CL990; an antimitotic-antibiotic compound. From Klebsiella pneumoniae.
   4108..4229    +  polyA_signal   SV40 poly(A) signal: SV40 polyadenylation signal
   4302..4318    -  protein_bind   lac operator: The lac repressor binds to the lac operator to inhibit transcription in E. coli. This inhibition can be relieved by adding lactose or isopropyl-β-D-thiogalactopyranoside (IPTG). lac repressor encoded by lacI
   4326..4356    -  promoter       lac promoter: promoter for the E. coli lac operon
   4371..4392    -  protein_bind   CAP binding site: CAP binding activates transcription in the presence of cAMP. E. coli catabolite activator protein
   4405..4497    -  CDS            lacI (fragment): lac repressor; lacI; The lac repressor binds to the lac operator to inhibit transcription in E. coli. This inhibition can be relieved by adding lactose or isopropyl-β-D-thiogalactopyranoside (IPTG).
   4680..5268    -  rep_origin     ori: high-copy-number ColE1/pMB1/pBR322/pUC origin of replication
   5439..6299    -  CDS            AmpR: β-lactamase; bla; confers resistance to ampicillin, carbenicillin, and related antibiotics
   6300..6404    -  promoter       AmpR promoter: bla
   6463..6515    -  misc_feature   bom (fragment): basis of mobility region from pBR322
>Addgene plasmid #200960 | Mito-TurboID | addgene full sequence | sequence record 393506 | Addgene NGS Result
CGAGCAAAATTTAAGCTACAACAAGGCAAGGCTTGACCGACAATTGCATGAAGAATCTGCTTAGGGTTAG
GCGTTTTGCGCTGCTTCGCGATGTACGGGCCAGATATACGCGTTGACATTGATTATTGACTAGTTATTAA
TAGTAATCAATTACGGGGTCATTAGTTCATAGCCCATATATGGAGTTCCGCGTTACATAACTTACGGTAA
ATGGCCCGCCTGGCTGACCGCCCAACGACCCCCGCCCATTGACGTCAATAATGACGTATGTTCCCATAGT
AACGCCAATAGGGACTTTCCATTGACGTCAATGGGTGGAGTATTTACGGTAAACTGCCCACTTGGCAGTA
CATCAAGTGTATCATATGCCAAGTACGCCCCCTATTGACGTCAATGACGGTAAATGGCCCGCCTGGCATT
ATGCCCAGTACATGACCTTATGGGACTTTCCTACTTGGCAGTACATCTACGTATTAGTCATCGCTATTAC
CATGGTGATGCGGTTTTGGCAGTACATCAATGGGCGTGGATAGCGGTTTGACTCACGGGGATTTCCAAGT
CTCCACCCCATTGACGTCAATGGGAGTTTGTTTTGGCACCAAAATCAACGGGACTTTCCAAAATGTCGTA
ACAACTCCGCCCCATTGACGCAAATGGGCGGTAGGCGTGTACGGTGGGAGGTCTATATAAGCAGAGCTCT
CTGGCTAACTAGAGAACCCACTGCTTACTGGCTTATCGAAATTAATACGACTCACTATAGGGAGACCCAA
GCTTGGGCCGCCACCATGCTGGCCACCCGCGTGTTCAGCCTGGTGGGCAAGCGCGCCATCAGCACCAGCG
TGTGCGTGCGCGCCCACGGATCAGGAAGCGGCGGCCGCGGATCAGGAAGCGGATCAGGAAGCGGATCAGG
AAGCGGATCAGGAAGCGGATCAGGAAAAGACAATACTGTGCCTCTGAAGCTGATCGCTCTCCTGGCTAAT
GGCGAGTTCCATAGTGGCGAACAGCTGGGAGAAACCCTGGGCATGTCCAGGGCCGCTATCAACAAGCACA
TTCAGACTCTGCGCGACTGGGGCGTGGACGTGTTCACCGTGCCCGGAAAGGGCTACTCTCTGCCCGAGCC
TATCCCGCTGCTGAACGCTAAACAGATTCTGGGACAGCTGGACGGCGGGAGCGTGGCAGTCCTGCCTGTG
GTCGACTCCACCAATCAGTACCTGCTGGATCGAATCGGCGAGCTGAAGAGTGGGGATGCTTGCATTGCAG
AATATCAGCAGGCAGGGAGAGGAAGCAGAGGGAGGAAATGGTTCTCTCCTTTTGGAGCTAACCTGTACCT
GAGTATGTTTTGGCGCCTGAAGCGGGGACCAGCAGCAATCGGCCTGGGCCCGGTCATCGGAATTGTCATG
GCAGAAGCGCTGCGAAAGCTGGGAGCAGACAAGGTGCGAGTCAAATGGCCCAATGACCTGTATCTGCAGG
ATAGAAAGCTGGCAGGCATCCTGGTGGAGCTGGCCGGAATAACAGGCGATGCTGCACAGATCGTCATTGG
CGCCGGGATTAACGTGGCTATGAGGCGCGTGGAGGAAAGCGTGGTCAATCAGGGCTGGATCACACTGCAG
GAAGCAGGGATTAACCTGGACAGGAATACTCTGGCCGCTACGCTGATCCGAGAGCTGCGGGCAGCCCTGG
AACTGTTCGAGCAGGAAGGCCTGGCTCCATATCTGCCACGGTGGGAGAAGCTGGATAACTTCATCAATAG
ACCCGTGAAGCTGATCATTGGGGACAAAGAGATTTTCGGGATTAGCCGGGGGATTGATAAACAGGGAGCC
CTGCTGCTGGAACAGGACGGAGTTATCAAACCCTGGATGGGCGGAGAAATCAGTCTGCGGTCTGCCGAAA
AGGCTAGCGGCAAGCCCATCCCCAACCCCCTGCTGGGCCTGGACAGCACCTAATGAGGATCCGGCAAGCC
CATCCCCAACCCCCTGCTGGGCCCTATTCTATAGTGTCACCTAAATGCTAGAGCTCGCTGATCAGCCTCG
ACTGTGCCTTCTAGTTGCCAGCCATCTGTTGTTTGCCCCTCCCCCGTGCCTTCCTTGACCCTGGAAGGTG
CCACTCCCACTGTCCTTTCCTAATAAAATGAGGAAATTGCATCGCATTGTCTGAGTAGGTGTCATTCTAT
TCTGGGGGGTGGGGTGGGGCAGGACAGCAAGGGGGAGGATTGGGAAGACAATAGCAGGCATGCTGGGGAT
GCGGTGGGCTCTATGGCTTCTGAGGCGGAAAGAACCAGCTGGGGCTCTAGGGGGTATCCCC
[124 nt withheld, positions 2302-2425]
C
[91 nt withheld, positions 2427-2517]
A
[49 nt withheld, positions 2519-2567]
CCTTTGACGTTGGAGTCCACGTTCTTT
[37 nt withheld, positions 2595-2631]
ACCCTATCTCGGTCTATTCTTTTGATTTATAAGGGATTTTGCCGATTTCGGCCTATTGGTTAAAAAATGA
GCTGATTTAACAAAAATTTAACGCGAATTAATTCTGTGGAATGTGTGTCAGTTAGGGTGTGGAAAGTCCC
CAGGCTCCCCAGCAGGCAGAAGTATGCAAAGCATGCATCTCAATTAGTCAGCAACCAGGTGTGGAAAGTC
CCCAGGCTCCCCAGCAGGCAGAAGTATGCAAAGCATGCATCTCAATTAGTCAGCAACCATAGTCCCGCCC
CTAACTCCGCCCATCCCGCCCCTAACTCCGCCCAGTTCCGCCCATTCTCCGCCCCATGGCTGACTAATTT
TTTTTATTTATGCAGAGGCCGAGGCCGCCTCTGCCTCTGAGCTATTCCAGAAGTAGTGAGGAGGCTTTTT
TGGAGGCCTAGGCTTTTGCAAAAAGCTCCCGGGAGCTTGTATATCCATTTTCGGATCTGATCAAGAGACA
GGATGAGGATCGTTTCGCATGATTGAACAAGATGGATTGCACGCAGGTTCTCCGGCCGCTTGGGTGGAGA
GGCTATTCGGCTATGACTGGGCACAACAGACAATCGGCTGCTCTGATGCCGCCGTGTTCCGGCTGTCAGC
GCAGGGGCGCCCGGTTCTTTTTGTCAAGACCGACCTGTCCGGTGCCCTGAATGAACTGCAGGACGAGGCA
GCGCGGCTATCGTGGCTGGCCACGACGGGCGTTCCTTGCGCAGCTGTGCTCGACGTTGTCACTGAAGCGG
GAAGGGACTGGCTGCTATTGGGCGAAGTGCCGGGGCAGGATCTCCTGTCATCTCACCTTGCTCCTGCCGA
GAAAGTATCCATCATGGCTGATGCAATGCGGCGGCTGCATACGCTTGATCCGGCTACCTGCCCATTCGAC
CACCAAGCGAAACATCGCATCGAGCGAGCACGTACTCGGATGGAAGCCGGTCTTGTCGATCAGGATGATC
TGGACGAAGAGCATCAGGGGCTCGCGCCAGCCGAACTGTTCGCCAGGCTCAAGGCGCGCATGCCCGACGG
CGAGGATCTCGTCGTGACCCATGGCGATGCCTGCTTGCCGAATATCATGGTGGAAAATGGCCGCTTTTCT
GGATTCATCGACTGTGGCCGGCTGGGTGTGGCGGACCGCTATCAGGACATAGCGTTGGCTACCCGTGATA
TTGCTGAAGAGCTTGGCGGCGAATGGGCTGACCGCTTCCTCGTGCTTTACGGTATCGCCGCTCCCGATTC
GCAGCGCATCGCCTTCTATCGCCTTCTTGACGAGTTCTTCTGAGCGGGACTCTGGGGTTCGAAATGACCG
ACCAAGCGACGCCCAACCTGCCATCACGAGATTTCGATTCCACCGCCGCCTTCTATGAAAGGTTGGGCTT
CGGAATCGTTTTCCGGGACGCCGGCTGGATGATCCTCCAGCGCGGGGATCTCATGCTGGAGTTCTTCGCC
CACCCCAACTTGTTTATTGCAGCTTATAATGGTTACAAATAAAGCAATAGCATCACAAATTTCACAAATA
AAGCATTTTTTTCACTGCATTCTAGTTGTGGTTTGTCCAAACTCATCAATGTATCTTATCATGTCTGTAT
ACCGTCGACCTCTAGCTAGAGCTTGGCGTAATCATGGTCATAGCTGTTTCCTGTGTGAAATTGTTATCCG
CTCACAATTCCACACAACATACGAGCCGGAAGCATAAAGTGTAAAGCCTGGGGTGCCTAATGAGTGAGCT
AACTCACATTAATTGCGTTGCGCTCACTGCCCGCTTTCCAGTCGGGAAACCTGTCGTGCCAGCTGCATTA
ATGAATCGGCCAACGCGCGGGGAGAGGCGGTTTGCGTATTGGGCGCTCTTCCGCTTCCTCGCTCACTGAC
TCGCTGCGCTCGGTCGTTCGGCTGCGGCGAGCGGTATCAGCTCACTCAAAGGCGGTAATACGGTTATCCA
CAGAATCAGGGGATAACGCAGGAAAGAACATGTGAGCAAAAGGCCAGCAAAAGGCCAGGAACCGTAAAAA
GGCCGCGTTGCTGGCGTTTTTCCATAGGCTCCGCCCCCCTGACGAGCATCACAAAAATCGACGCTCAAGT
CAGAGGTGGCGAAACCCGACAGGACTATAAAGATACCAGGCGTTTCCCCCTGGAAGCTCCCTCGTGCGCT
CTCCTGTTCCGACCCTGCCGCTTACCGGATACCTGTCCGCCTTTCTCCCTTCGGGAAGCGTGGCGCTTTC
TCATAGCTCACGCTGTAGGTATCTCAGTTCGGTGTAGGTCGTTCGCTCCAAGCTGGGCTGTGTGCACGAA
CCCCCCGTTCAGCCCGACCGCTGCGCCTTATCCGGTAACTATCGTCTTGAGTCCAACCCGGTAAGACACG
ACTTATCGCCACTGGCAGCAGCCACTGGTAACAGGATTAGCAGAGCGAGGTATGTAGGCGGTGCTACAGA
GTTCTTGAAGTGGTGGCCTAACTACGGCTACACTAGAAGAACAGTATTTGGTATCTGCGCTCTGCTGAAG
CCAGTTACCTTCGGAAAAAGAGTTGGTAGCTCTTGATCCGGCAAACAAACCACCGCTGGTAGCGGTGGTT
TTTTTGTTTGCAAGCAGCAGATTACGCGCAGAAAAAAAGGATCTCAAGAAGATCCTTTGATCTTTTCTAC
GGGGTCTGACGCTCAGTGGAACGAAAACTCACGTTAAGGGATTTTGGTCATGAGATTATCAAAAAGGATC
TTCACCTAGATCCTTTTAAATTAAAAATGAAGTTTTAAATCAATCTAAAGTATATATGAGTAAACTTGGT
CTGACAGTTACCAATGCTTAATCAGTGAGGCACCTATCTCAGCGATCTGTCTATTTCGTTCATCCATAGT
TGCCTGACTCCCCGTCGTGTAGATAACTACGATACGGGAGGGCTTACCATCTGGCCCCAGTGCTGCAATG
ATACCGCGAGACCCACGCTCACCGGCTCCAGATTTATCAGCAATAAACCAGCCAGCCGGAAGGGCCGAGC
GCAGAAGTGGTCCTGCAACTTTATCCGCCTCCATCCAGTCTATTAATTGTTGCCGGGAAGCTAGAGTAAG
TAGTTCGCCAGTTAATAGTTTGCGCAACGTTGTTGCCATTGCTACAGGCATCGTGGTGTCACGCTCGTCG
TTTGGTATGGCTTCATTCAGCTCCGGTTCCCAACGATCAAGGCGAGTTACATGATCCCCCATGTTGTGCA
AAAAAGCGGTTAGCTCCTTCGGTCCTCCGATCGTTGTCAGAAGTAAGTTGGCCGCAGTGTTATCACTCAT
GGTTATGGCAGCACTGCATAATTCTCTTACTGTCATGCCATCCGTAAGATGCTTTTCTGTGACTGGTGAG
TACTCAACCAAGTCATTCTGAGAATAGTGTATGCGGCGACCGAGTTGCTCTTGCCCGGCGTCAATACGGG
ATAATACCGCGCCACATAGCAGAACTTTAAAAGTGCTCATCATTGGAAAACGTTCTTCGGGGCGAAAACT
CTCAAGGATCTTACCGCTGTTGAGATCCAGTTCGATGTAACCCACTCGTGCACCCAACTGATCTTCAGCA
TCTTTTACTTTCACCAGCGTTTCTGGGTGAGCAAAAACAGGAAGGCAAAATGCCGCAAAAAAGGGAATAA
GGGCGACACGGAAATGTTGAATACTCATACTCTTCCTTTTTCAATATTATTGAAGCATTTATCAGGGTTA
TTGTCTCATGAGCGGATACATATTTGAATGTATTTAGAAAAATAAACAAATAGGGGTTCCGCGCACATTT
CCCCGAAAAGTGCCACCTGACGTCGACGGATCGGGAGATCTCCCGATCCCCTATGGTGCACTCTCAGTAC
AATCTGCTCTGATGCCGCATAGTTAAGCCAGTATCTGCTCCCTGCTTGTGTGTTGGAGGTCGCTGAGTAG
TGCG
